Addgene plasmid #23109: pMX222
Depositing lab: Linda Wordeman. Depositing organization: University of Washington. Publication: Aurora B regulates MCAK at the mitotic centromere. Andrews PD, Ovechkina Y, Morrice N, Wagenbach M, Duncan K, Wordeman L, Swedlow JR. Dev Cell. 2004 Feb . 6(2):253-68. 10.1016/S1534-5807(04)00025-5 PubMed 14960279.
Backbone
  Vector backbone: pEGFP-C1
  Backbone manufacturer: Clontech
  Backbone size w/o insert (bp): 4709
  Vector type: Mammalian Expression
  Selectable markers: Neomycin (select with G418)
Growth in bacteria
  Bacterial resistance: Kanamycin, 50 μg/mL
  Growth temperature: 37°C
  Growth strain: DH5alpha
  Copy number: High Copy
Gene/Insert
  Gene/Insert name: Mitotic Centromere Associated Kinesin (alt names: MCAK; Kif2C; Kinesin 13)
  Species: Cricetulus griseus (Chinese hamster)
  Insert size (bp): 2238
  Mutation: S92E, S106E, S108E, S112E, S186E
  GenBank ID: U11790
  Tag / fusion protein: GFP (N terminal on backbone); His (C terminal on backbone)
  Cloning method: Restriction Enzyme; 5′ cloning site BspEI (not destroyed); 3′ cloning site HindIII (not destroyed)
  Sequencing primers: 5′ catggtcctgctggagttcgtg; 3′ TTTTAAAGCAAGTAAAACCTCTACAAA
Terms and licenses: Academic/Nonprofit Terms; Industry Terms: Not Available to Industry
How to cite: pMX222 was a gift from Linda Wordeman (Addgene plasmid # 23109 ; http://n2t.net/addgene:23109 ; RRID:Addgene_23109)
