[The description below was written by a language model from this plasmid's Addgene catalogue record and pLannotate feature annotations shown in this document.]
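Description:
pMX222 is a mammalian expression plasmid built on the Clontech pEGFP-C1 backbone that expresses a GFP-tagged, multiply mutated form of Chinese hamster (Cricetulus griseus) Mitotic Centromere Associated Kinesin (MCAK, also called Kif2C, a kinesin-13 family microtubule depolymerase). The human cytomegalovirus immediate early enhancer and promoter drive an EGFP open reading frame followed in frame by the MCAK coding sequence, which was inserted between BspEI and HindIII sites, with transcription terminated by the SV40 polyadenylation signal. The catalogue entry also lists a C-terminal His tag, although the feature table does not annotate it separately. The insert carries five serine-to-glutamate substitutions (S92E, S106E, S108E, S112E and S186E). Glutamate replacement of serine is a common way to mimic constitutive phosphorylation, and the associated publication concerns regulation of MCAK by Aurora B at the mitotic centromere. This suggests the construct serves as a phosphomimetic variant for studying how such modification affects MCAK localisation and function in live or fixed cells, though the record does not state this purpose explicitly.

The plasmid propagates in E. coli at high copy from a ColE1/pUC-type origin and also contains an f1 phage origin for single-stranded DNA production. A single Tn5 aminoglycoside phosphotransferase gene (NeoR/KanR) provides both selections. A bacterial bla-type promoter gives kanamycin resistance in bacteria, while the adjacent SV40 enhancer/early promoter and the HSV TK polyadenylation signal allow G418 selection of transfected mammalian cells. The short annotated fragments of SV40 large T antigen, ble and the bGH poly(A) signal are most likely residual backbone sequence or annotation matches rather than functional elements.
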