Features (pLannotate 1.2.2; 15 found; start..end, strand, type, name):
     61..364     +  enhancer       CMV enhancer: human cytomegalovirus immediate early enhancer
    365..568     +  promoter       CMV promoter: human cytomegalovirus (CMV) immediate early promoter
    613..1329    +  CDS            EGFP: EGFP is a basic (constitutively fluorescent) green fluorescent protein published in 1996, derived from Aequorea victoria. It is reported to be a rapidly-maturing weak dimer with moderate acid sensitivity.
   1396..3537    +  CDS            KIF2C: KIF2C_CRIGR - Also known as KNSL6. Experimental evidence at protein level: Swiss-Prot protein existence level 1. In complex with KIF18B, constitutes the major microtubule plus-end depolymerizing activity in mitotic cells (By similarity). Regulates the turnover of microtubules at the kinetochore and functions in chromosome segregation during mitosis (PubMed:14960279). Plays a role in chromosome congression and is required for the lateral to end- on conversion of the chromosome-microtubule attachment (By similarity). From Cricetulus griseus (Chinese hamster) (Cricetulus barabensis griseus).
   3585..3628    +  misc_feature   MCS (fragment): multiple cloning site
   3645..3729    +  CDS            large T antigen (fragment): large T antigen from SV40 (simian virus 40)
   3752..3873    +  polyA_signal   SV40 poly(A) signal: SV40 polyadenylation signal
   3907..4335    -  rep_origin     f1 ori (sequence partly withheld): f1 bacteriophage origin of replication; arrow indicates direction of (+) strand synthesis
   4362..4466    +  promoter       AmpR promoter: bla
   4468..4825    +  promoter       SV40 promoter: SV40 enhancer and early promoter
   4860..5654    +  CDS            NeoR/KanR: aminoglycoside phosphotransferase from Tn5; aph(3')-II (or nptII); confers resistance to neomycin, kanamycin, and G418 (Geneticin®)
   5675..5827    +  CDS            ble (fragment): BLE_KLEPN - Experimental evidence at protein level: Swiss-Prot protein existence level 1. Binding protein with a strong affinity to the bleomycin family of antibiotics. Binds to CL990; an antimitotic-antibiotic compound. From Klebsiella pneumoniae.
   5886..5933    +  polyA_signal   HSV TK poly(A) signal: herpes simplex virus thymidine kinase polyadenylation signal (Cole and Stacy, 1985)
   6024..6040    -  polyA_signal   bGH poly(A) signal (fragment): bovine growth hormone polyadenylation signal
   6262..6850    +  rep_origin     ori: high-copy-number ColE1/pMB1/pBR322/pUC origin of replication
>Addgene plasmid #23109 | pMX222 | depositor full sequence | sequence record 10554 | Author sequence
TAGTTATTAATAGTAATCAATTACGGGGTCATTAGTTCATAGCCCATATATGGAGTTCCGCGTTACATAA
CTTACGGTAAATGGCCCGCCTGGCTGACCGCCCAACGACCCCCGCCCATTGACGTCAATAATGACGTATG
TTCCCATAGTAACGCCAATAGGGACTTTCCATTGACGTCAATGGGTGGAGTATTTACGGTAAACTGCCCA
CTTGGCAGTACATCAAGTGTATCATATGCCAAGTACGCCCCCTATTGACGTCAATGACGGTAAATGGCCC
GCCTGGCATTATGCCCAGTACATGACCTTATGGGACTTTCCTACTTGGCAGTACATCTACGTATTAGTCA
TCGCTATTACCATGGTGATGCGGTTTTGGCAGTACATCAATGGGCGTGGATAGCGGTTTGACTCACGGGG
ATTTCCAAGTCTCCACCCCATTGACGTCAATGGGAGTTTGTTTTGGCACCAAAATCAACGGGACTTTCCA
AAATGTCGTAACAACTCCGCCCCATTGACGCAAATGGGCGGTAGGCGTGTACGGTGGGAGGTCTATATAA
GCAGAGCTGGTTTAGTGAACCGTCAGATCCGCTAGCGCTACCGGTCGCCACCATGGTGAGCAAGGGCGAG
GAGCTGTTCACCGGGGTGGTGCCCATCCTGGTCGAGCTGGACGGCGACGTAAACGGCCACAAGTTCAGCG
TGTCCGGCGAGGGCGAGGGCGATGCCACCTACGGCAAGCTGACCCTGAAGTTCATCTGCACCACCGGCAA
GCTGCCCGTGCCCTGGCCCACCCTCGTGACCACCCTGACCTACGGCGTGCAGTGCTTCAGCCGCTACCCC
GACCACATGAAGCAGCACGACTTCTTCAAGTCCGCCATGCCCGAAGGCTACGTCCAGGAGCGCACCATCT
TCTTCAAGGACGACGGCAACTACAAGACCCGCGCCGAGGTGAAGTTCGAGGGCGACACCCTGGTGAACCG
CATCGAGCTGAAGGGCATCGACTTCAAGGAGGACGGCAACATCCTGGGGCACAAGCTGGAGTACAACTAC
AACAGCCACAACGTCTATATCATGGCCGACAAGCAGAAGAACGGCATCAAGGTGAACTTCAAGATCCGCC
ACAACATCGAGGACGGCAGCGTGCAGCTCGCCGACCACTACCAGCAGAACACCCCCATCGGCGACGGCCC
CGTGCTGCTGCCCGACAACCACTACCTGAGCACCCAGTCCGCCCTGAGCAAAGACCCCAACGAGAAGCGC
GATCACATGGTCCTGCTGGAGTTCGTGACCGCCGCCGGGATCACTCTCGGCATGGACGAGCTGTACAAGT
CCGGACCGGTGCTAGCGGTACCGAGCTCGGATCCACTAGTCCAGTGTGGTGGAATTGCCCTTGCCATGGA
GTCGCTTCCCGCTCGATTGTTTCCTGGTCTCTCCATCAAGATTCAACGCAGTAATGGCTTAATTCACAGT
GCCAACATAAGCACAGTGAACGTGGAGAAATCCTGTGTTTCAGTGGAATGGATAGAAGGAGGTAACACGA
AAGGCAAAGAGATTGATTTTGATGATGTGGCTGCAATAAACCCAGAACTTCTACAGCTTCTTCCCTTACA
CCCAAAGGACAATCTGCCACTGCAGGAAAATGTGACAGTTCCGAAGCAAAAACGCAGAGAAGTCAACTCC
AAAATTCCAGCTCCAAAAGAAGGTCTTCGAGAACGTGAAACTCGCATGGAAACTGTCCCAGAGGTTCGAA
TTGCCACTCAGGAGAATGAAATGGAGGTGGAGCTGCCTGTGGCTACAAACTCTCGAAAGCAGTTTTCGGT
TGCCACTGGCCTCCCTAGGCCCTCCTGTCCTGCAATGACAGAATTACCGTTGTCGATGGTCAGCGAGGAG
GCAGAAGAGCAAGTCCATCCCACCCGAAGCACATCTTCTGCAAACCCTGCTCGGAGGAAAGAATGTATTG
TGAAGGAAATGGAAAAAATGAAGAACAAGCGGGAAGAGAAGAGGGCCCAGAACTCGGAAATAAGAATAAA
GCGAGCTCAGGAATATGACAGCAGCTTTCCAAACTGGGAATTTGCCCGGATGATTAAAGAATTCCGGGTT
ACTATAGAATGTCACCCACTTACTCTGACTGATCCTACGGAAGAGCACAGGATCTGCGTGTGTGTGAGGA
AGCGCCCACTGAATAAGCAAGAACTGGCCAAGAAAGAAATCGATGTGATTTCTGTTCCCAGCAAGTGTTT
GCTCTTTGTGCATGAACCCAAATTGAAAGTGGACTTGACAAAGTATCTGGAGAATCAGGCATTCTGCTTC
GATTTTGCCTTTGATGAAACAGCTTCAAATGAAGTCGTCTACAGGTTCACAGCAAGGCCACTGGTACAGA
CGATTTTTGAAGGGGGAAAAGCAACCTGCTTTGCCTATGGGCAGACGGGCAGTGGGAAGACTCACACAAT
GGGTGGAGACCTGTCTGGTAAATCTCAGAATACATCTAAAGGGATCTATGCAATGGCTTCCCGGGATGTC
TTCCTTCTGAAGAGTCAGCCTCGCTACCGGAACTTAAACTTGGAAGTTTATGTGACATTCTTTGAGATCT
ACAATGGGAAGGTGTTTGATCTGCTCAACAAGAAGGCCAAGCTACGTGTACTAGAAGACAGCAAGCAGCA
GGTGCAGGTTGTGGGACTTCAGGAGTACCTGGTTAACTGTGCTGATGATGTCATCAAGATGCTCAACATG
GGCAGTGCCTGCAGGACTTCTGGACAGACTTTTGCCAACTCCAATTCTTCCCGCTCCCATGCCTGCTTCC
AGATTCTTCTTCGAGCCAAAGGGAGATTGCATGGCAAATTCTCCTTGGTGGATCTGGCAGGGAATGAACG
AGGGGCTGACACTTCTAGTGCTGACCGCCAGACTCGCATGGAGGGTGCAGAGATTAACAAGTCTCTCCTA
GCACTGAAGGAGTGCATCAGGGCGCTGGGACAGAACAAGGCTCACACCCCATTCCGTGAGAGCAAGCTGA
CTCAGGTGCTAAGGGATTCATTCATTGGGGAGAACTCGAGGACTTGCATGATTGCCATGATCTCACCAGG
CATAAGCTCCTGTGAATATACTTTAAACACGCTGAGATATGCAGACAGAGTCAAGGAGCTGAGCCCCCAC
AGCGGGCTCAGTGGAGAGCAGCCAATTCAAATGGAAACGGAAGAGATGGAAGCCAGCTCTAATGGGACCT
CGCTGGCAGTCAATTTCAAGGAAGAAGAGGAGCTGTCTTCCCAGATGTCCAGCTTTAATGAAGCCATGAG
TCAGATCAGGGAGCTGGAAGAGAGGGCCATGGAGGAGCTCAGGGAGATCATACAGCAAGGACCAGGCTGG
CTTGAGCTCTCTGAGATGACTGATCAGCCAGACTATGACTTAGAGACCTTTGTGAACAAAGCAGAATCTG
CCCTGACTCAGCAGACTAAGCACTTCTCAGCCCTGCGAGAAGTCATCAAGGCCCTGCGTGTGGCCATGCA
ACTGGAAGAACAGGCTAGCAAACAGATGAACAGCAAGAAACGGCACCAACACCATCACCATCATCACTAA
GCGGCCGCATCGATAAGCTTCGAATTCTGCAGTCGACGGTACCGCGGGCCCGGGATCCACCGGATCTAGA
TAACTGATCATAATCAGCCATACCACATTTGTAGAGGTTTTACTTGCTTTAAAAAACCTCCCACACCTCC
CCCTGAACCTGAAACATAAAATGAATGCAATTGTTGTTGTTAACTTGTTTATTGCAGCTTATAATGGTTA
CAAATAAAGCAATAGCATCACAAATTTCACAAATAAAGCATTTTTTTCACTGCATTCTAGTTGTGGTTTG
TCCAAACTCATCAATGTATCTTAACGCGTAAATTGTAAGCGTTAATATTTTGTTAAAATTCGCGTTAAAT
TTTTGTTAAATCAGCTCATTTTTTAACCAATAGGCCGAAATCGGCAAAATCCCTTATAAATCAAAAGAAT
AGACCGAGATAGGGT
[37 nt withheld, positions 4006-4042]
AAAGAACGTGGACTCCAACGTCAAAGG
[49 nt withheld, positions 4070-4118]
T
[91 nt withheld, positions 4120-4210]
G
[124 nt withheld, positions 4212-4335]
CAGGTGGCACTTTTCGGGGAAATGTGCGCGGAACCCCTATTTGTTTATTTTTCTAAATACATTCAAATAT
GTATCCGCTCATGAGACAATAACCCTGATAAATGCTTCAATAATATTGAAAAAGGAAGAGTCCTGAGGCG
GAAAGAACCAGCTGTGGAATGTGTGTCAGTTAGGGTGTGGAAAGTCCCCAGGCTCCCCAGCAGGCAGAAG
TATGCAAAGCATGCATCTCAATTAGTCAGCAACCAGGTGTGGAAAGTCCCCAGGCTCCCCAGCAGGCAGA
AGTATGCAAAGCATGCATCTCAATTAGTCAGCAACCATAGTCCCGCCCCTAACTCCGCCCATCCCGCCCC
TAACTCCGCCCAGTTCCGCCCATTCTCCGCCCCATGGCTGACTAATTTTTTTTATTTATGCAGAGGCCGA
GGCCGCCTCGGCCTCTGAGCTATTCCAGAAGTAGTGAGGAGGCTTTTTTGGAGGCCTAGGCTTTTGCAAA
GATCGATCAAGAGACAGGATGAGGATCGTTTCGCATGATTGAACAAGATGGATTGCACGCAGGTTCTCCG
GCCGCTTGGGTGGAGAGGCTATTCGGCTATGACTGGGCACAACAGACAATCGGCTGCTCTGATGCCGCCG
TGTTCCGGCTGTCAGCGCAGGGGCGCCCGGTTCTTTTTGTCAAGACCGACCTGTCCGGTGCCCTGAATGA
ACTGCAAGACGAGGCAGCGCGGCTATCGTGGCTGGCCACGACGGGCGTTCCTTGCGCAGCTGTGCTCGAC
GTTGTCACTGAAGCGGGAAGGGACTGGCTGCTATTGGGCGAAGTGCCGGGGCAGGATCTCCTGTCATCTC
ACCTTGCTCCTGCCGAGAAAGTATCCATCATGGCTGATGCAATGCGGCGGCTGCATACGCTTGATCCGGC
TACCTGCCCATTCGACCACCAAGCGAAACATCGCATCGAGCGAGCACGTACTCGGATGGAAGCCGGTCTT
GTCGATCAGGATGATCTGGACGAAGAGCATCAGGGGCTCGCGCCAGCCGAACTGTTCGCCAGGCTCAAGG
CGAGCATGCCCGACGGCGAGGATCTCGTCGTGACCCATGGCGATGCCTGCTTGCCGAATATCATGGTGGA
AAATGGCCGCTTTTCTGGATTCATCGACTGTGGCCGGCTGGGTGTGGCGGACCGCTATCAGGACATAGCG
TTGGCTACCCGTGATATTGCTGAAGAGCTTGGCGGCGAATGGGCTGACCGCTTCCTCGTGCTTTACGGTA
TCGCCGCTCCCGATTCGCAGCGCATCGCCTTCTATCGCCTTCTTGACGAGTTCTTCTGAGCGGGACTCTG
GGGTTCGAAATGACCGACCAAGCGACGCCCAACCTGCCATCACGAGATTTCGATTCCACCGCCGCCTTCT
ATGAAAGGTTGGGCTTCGGAATCGTTTTCCGGGACGCCGGCTGGATGATCCTCCAGCGCGGGGATCTCAT
GCTGGAGTTCTTCGCCCACCCTAGGGGGAGGCTAACTGAAACACGGAAGGAGACAATACCGGAAGGAACC
CGCGCTATGACGGCAATAAAAAGACAGAATAAAACGCACGGTGTTGGGTCGTTTGTTCATAAACGCGGGG
TTCGGTCCCAGGGCTGGCACTCTGTCGATACCCCACCGAGACCCCATTGGGGCCAATACGCCCGCGTTTC
TTCCTTTTCCCCACCCCACCCCCCAAGTTCGGGTGAAGGCCCAGGGCTCGCAGCCAACGTCGGGGCGGCA
GGCCCTGCCATAGCCTCAGGTTACTCATATATACTTTAGATTGATTTAAAACTTCATTTTTAATTTAAAA
GGATCTAGGTGAAGATCCTTTTTGATAATCTCATGACCAAAATCCCTTAACGTGAGTTTTCGTTCCACTG
AGCGTCAGACCCCGTAGAAAAGATCAAAGGATCTTCTTGAGATCCTTTTTTTCTGCGCGTAATCTGCTGC
TTGCAAACAAAAAAACCACCGCTACCAGCGGTGGTTTGTTTGCCGGATCAAGAGCTACCAACTCTTTTTC
CGAAGGTAACTGGCTTCAGCAGAGCGCAGATACCAAATACTGTCCTTCTAGTGTAGCCGTAGTTAGGCCA
CCACTTCAAGAACTCTGTAGCACCGCCTACATACCTCGCTCTGCTAATCCTGTTACCAGTGGCTGCTGCC
AGTGGCGATAAGTCGTGTCTTACCGGGTTGGACTCAAGACGATAGTTACCGGATAAGGCGCAGCGGTCGG
GCTGAACGGGGGGTTCGTGCACACAGCCCAGCTTGGAGCGAACGACCTACACCGAACTGAGATACCTACA
GCGTGAGCTATGAGAAAGCGCCACGCTTCCCGAAGGGAGAAAGGCGGACAGGTATCCGGTAAGCGGCAGG
GTCGGAACAGGAGAGCGCACGAGGGAGCTTCCAGGGGGAAACGCCTGGTATCTTTATAGTCCTGTCGGGT
TTCGCCACCTCTGACTTGAGCGTCGATTTTTGTGATGCTCGTCAGGGGGGCGGAGCCTATGGAAAAACGC
CAGCAACGCGGCCTTTTTACGGTTCCTGGCCTTTTGCTGGCCTTTTGCTCACATGTTCTTTCCTGCGTTA
TCCCCTGATTCTGTGGATAACCGTATTACCGCCATGCAT
