>Addgene plasmid #23109 | pMX222 | addgene partial sequence | sequence record 28973 | 23109 with SV40pA-R
CATAAACAAGTTAACAACAACAATTGCATTCATTTTATGTTTCAGGTTCAGGGGGAGGTGTGGGAGGTTT
TTTAAAGCAAGTAAAACCTCTACAAATGTGGTATGGCTGATTATGATCAGTTATCTAGATCCGGTGGATC
CCGGGCCCGCGGTACCGTCGACTGCAGAATTCGAAGCTTATCGATGCGGCCGCTTAGTGATGATGGTGAT
GGTGTTGGTGCCGTTTCTTGCTGTTCATCTGTTTGCTAGCCTGTTCTTCCAGTTGCATGGCCACACGCAG
GGCCTTGATGACTTCTCGCAGGGCTGAGAAGTGCTTAGTCTGCTGAGTCAGGGCAGATTCTGCTTTGTTC
ACAAAGGTCTCTAAGTCATAGTCTGGCTGATCAGTCATCTCAGAGAGCTCAAGCCAGCCTGGTCCTTGCT
GTATGATCTCCCTGAGCTCCTCCATGGCCCTCTCTTCCAGCTCCCTGATCTGACTCATGGCTTCATTAAA
GCTGGACATCTGGGAAGACAGCTCCTCTTCTTCCTTGAAATTGACTGCCAGCGAGGTCCCATTAGAGCTG
GCTTCCATCTCTTCCGTTTCCATTTGAATTGGCTGCTCTCCACTGAGCCCGCTGTGGGGGCTCAGCTCCT
TGACTCTGTCTGCATATCTCAGCGTGTTTAAAGTATATTCACAGGAGCTTATGCCTGGTGAGATCATGGC
AATCATGCAAGTCCTCGAGTTCTCCCAATGAATGAATCCC
