>Addgene plasmid #23109 | pMX222 | addgene partial sequence | sequence record 28974 | 23109 with EGFP-C
GGCAGGAGAGCTGTACAGTCCGGACCGGTGCTAGCGGTACCGAGCTCGGATCCACTAGTCCAGTGTGGTG
GAATTGCCCTTGCCATGGAGTCGCTTCCCGCTCGATTGTTTCCTGGTCTCTCCATCAAGATTCAACGCAG
TAATGGCTTAATTCACAGTGCCAACATAAGCACAGTGAACGTGGAGAAATCCTGTGTTTCAGTGGAATGG
ATAGAAGGAGGTAACACGAAAGGCAAAGAGATTGATTTTGATGATGTGGCTGCAATAAACCCAGAACTTC
TACAGCTTCTTCCCTTACACCCAAAGGACAATCTGCCACTGCAGGAAAATGTGACAGTTCCGAAGCAAAA
ACGCAGAGAAGTCAACTCCAAAATTCCAGCTCCAAAAGAAGGTCTTCGAGAACGTGAAACTCGCATGGAA
ACTGTCCCAGAGGTTCGAATTGCCACTCAGGAGAATGAAATGGAGGTGGAGCTGCCTGTGGCTACAAACT
CTCGAAAGCAGTTTTCGGTTGCCACTGGCCTCCCTAGGCCCTCCTGTCCTGCAATGACAGAATTACCGTT
GTCGATGGTCAGCGAGGAGGCAGAAGAGCAAGTCCATCCCACCCGAAGCACATCTTCTGCAAACCCTGCT
CGGAGGAAAGAATGTATTGTGAAGGAAATGGAAAAAATGAAGAACAAGCGGGAAGAGAAGAGGGCCCAGA
ACTCGGAAATAAGAATAAAGCGAGCTCAGAAAA
